>Addgene plasmid #112132 | pLL6 sgRNA(MS2)-MS2-hA3a D131E | depositor full sequence | sequence record 211108 | pLL6 sgRNA(MS2)-MS2-hA3a D131E sequence 7184 bps
GAGGGCCTATTTCCCATGATTCCTTCATATTTGCATATACGATACAAGGCTGTTAGAGAGATAATTGGAA
TTAATTTGACTGTAAACACAAAGATATTAGTACAAAATACGTGACGTAGAAAGTAATAATTTCTTGGGTA
GTTTGCAGTTTTAAAATTATGTTTTAAAATGGACTATCATATGCTTACCGTAACTTGAAAGTATTTCGAT
TTCTTGGCTTTATATATCTTGTGGAAAGGACGAAACACCGGGTCTTCTCGTGATACGCCTATTTTTATAG
GTTAATGTCATGATAATAATGGTTTCTTAGACGTCAGGTGGCACTTTTCGGGGAAATGTGCGCGGAACCC
CTATTTGTTTATTTTTCTAAATACATTCAAATATGTATCCGCTCATGAGACAATAACCCTGATAAATGCT
TCAATAATATTGAAAAAGGAAGAGTATGAGTATTCAACATTTCCGTGTCGCCCTTATTCCCTTTTTTGCG
GCATTTTGCCTTCCTGTTTTTGCTCACCCAGAAACGCTGGTGAAAGTAAAAGATGCTGAAGATCAGTTGG
GTGCACGAGTGGGTTACATCGAACTGGATCTCAACAGCGGTAAGATCCTTGAGAGTTTTCGCCCCGAAGA
ACGTTTTCCAATGATGAGCACTTTTAAAGTTCTGCTATGTGGCGCGGTATTATCCCGTATTGACGCCGGG
CAAGAGCAACTCGGTCGCCGCATACACTATTCTCAGAATGACTTGGTTGAGTACTCACCAGTCACAGAAA
AGCATCTTACGGATGGCATGACAGTAAGAGAATTATGCAGTGCTGCCATAACCATGAGTGATAACACTGC
GGCCAACTTACTTCTGACAACGATCGGAGGACCGAAGGAGCTAACCGCTTTTTTGCCCAACATGGGGGAT
CATGTAACTCGCCTTGATCGTTGGGAACCGGAGCTGAATGAAGTAATTTGGAGCCGGTGAGCGTGGTCTC
GCGGTATCATTGCAGCACTGGGGCCAGATGGTAAGCCCTCCCGTATCGTAGTTATCTACACGACGGGGAG
TCAGGCAACTATGGATGAACGAAATAGACAGATCGCTGAGATAGGTGCCTCACTGATTAAGCATTGGTAA
CTGTCAGACCAAGTTTACTCATATATACTTTAGATTGATTTAAAACTTCATTTTTAATTTAAAAGGATCT
AGGTGAAGATCCTTTTTGATAATCTCATGACCAAAATCCCTTAACGTGAGTTTTCGTTCCACTGAGCGTC
AGACCCCGTAGAAAAGATCAAAGGATCTTCTTGAGATCCTTTTTTTCTGCGCGTAATCTGCTGCTTGCAA
ACAAAAAAACCACCGCTACCAGCGGTGGTTTGTTTGCCGGATCAAGAGCTACCAACTCTTTTTCCGAAGG
TAACTGGCTTCAGCAGAGCGCAGATACCAAATACTGTTCTTCTAGTGTAGCCGTAGTTAGGCCACCACTT
CAAGAACTCTGTAGCACCGCCTACATACCTCGCTCTGCTAATCCTGTTACCAGTGGCTGCTGCCAGTGGC
GATAAGTCGTGTCTTACCGGGTTGGACTCAAGACGATAGTTACCGGATAAGGCGCAGCGGTCGGGCTGAA
CGGGGGGTTCGTGCACACAGCCCAGCTTGGAGCGAACGACCTACACCGAACTGAGATACCTACAGCGTGA
GCTATGAGAAAGCGCCACGCTTCCCGAAGGGAGAAAGGCGGACAGGTATCCGGTAAGCGGCAGGGTCGGA
ACAGGAGAGCGCACGAGGGAGCTTCCAGGGGGAAACGCCTGGTATCTTTATAGTCCTGTCGGGTTTCGCC
ACCTCTGACTTGAGCGTCGATTTTTGTGATGCTCGTCAGGGGGGCGGAGCCTATGGAAAAACGCCAGCAA
CGCGGCCTTTTTACGGTTCCTGGCCTTTTGCTGGCCTTTTGCTCACATGTTCTTTCCTGCGTTATCCCCT
GATTCTGTGGATAACCGTATTACCGCCTTTGAGTGAGCTGATACCGCTCGCCGCAGCCGAACGACCGAGC
GCAGCGAGTCAGTGAGCGAGGAAGCGGAAGAGCGCGAGAAGACCTGTTTTAGAGCTAGGCCAACATGAGG
ATCACCCATGTCTGCAGGGCCTAGCAAGTTAAAATAAGGCTAGTCCGTTATCAACTTGGCCAACATGAGG
ATCACCCATGTCTGCAGGGCCAAGTGGCACCGAGTCGGTGCTTTTTTTGTTTTAGAGCTAGAAATAGCAA
GTTAAAATAAGGCTAGTCCGTTTTTAGCGCGTGCGCCAATTCTGCAGACAAATGGCTCTAGAGGTACCCG
TTACATAACTTACGGTAAATGGCCCGCCTGGCTGACCGCCCAACGACCCCCGCCCATTGACGTCAATAGT
AACGCCAATAGGGACTTTCCATTGACGTCAATGGGTGGAGTATTTACGGTAAACTGCCCACTTGGCAGTA
CATCAAGTGTATCATATGCCAAGTACGCCCCCTATTGACGTCAATGACGGTAAATGGCCCGCCTGGCATT
GTGCCCAGTACATGACCTTATGGGACTTTCCTACTTGGCAGTACATCTACGTATTAGTCATCGCTATTAC
CATGGTCGAGGTGAGCCCCACGTTCTGCTTCACTCTCCCCATCTCCCCCCCCTCCCCACCCCCAATTTTG
TATTTATTTATTTTTTAATTATTTTGTGCAGCGATGGGGGCGGGGGGGGGGGGGGGGCGCGCGCCAGGCG
GGGCGGGGCGGGGCGAGGGGCGGGGCGGGGCGAGGCGGAGAGGTGCGGCGGCAGCCAATCAGAGCGGCGC
GCTCCGAAAGTTTCCTTTTATGGCGAGGCGGCGGCGGCGGCGGCCCTATAAAAAGCGAAGCGCGCGGCGG
GCGGGAGTCGCTGCGACGCTGCCTTCGCCCCGTGCCCCGCTCCGCCGCCGCCTCGCGCCGCCCGCCCCGG
CTCTGACTGACCGCGTTACTCCCACAGGTGAGCGGGCGGGACGGCCCTTCTCCTCCGGGCTGTAATTAGC
TGAGCAAGAGGTAAGGGTTTAAGGGATGGTTGGTTGGTGGGGTATTAATGTTTAATTACCTGGAGCACCT
GCCTGAAATCACTTTTTTTCAGGTTGGACCGGTCCACCATGGCTTCAAACTTTACTCAGTTCGTGCTCGT
GGACAATGGTGGGACAGGGGATGTGACAGTGGCTCCTTCTAATTTCGCTAATGGGGTGGCAGAGTGGATC
AGCTCCAACTCACGGAGCCAGGCCTACAAGGTGACATGCAGCGTCAGGCAGTCTAGTGCCCAGAAGAGAA
AGTATACCATCAAGGTGGAGGTCCCCAAAGTGGCTACCCAGACAGTGGGCGGAGTCGAACTGCCTGTCGC
CGCTTGGAGGTCCTACCTGAACATGGAGCTCACTATCCCAATTTTCGCTACCAATTCTGACTGTGAACTC
ATCGTGAAGGCAATGCAGGGGCTCCTCAAAGACGGTAATCCTATCCCTTCCGCCATCGCCGCTAACTCAG
GTATCTACAGCGCTGGAGGAGGTGGAAGCGGAGGAGGAGGAAGCGGAGGAGGAGGTAGCGGACCTAAGAA
AAAGAGGAAGGTGGCGGCCGCTGGAATGGAAGCCAGCCCAGCATCCGGGCCCAGACACTTGATGGATCCA
CACATATTCACTTCCAACTTTAACAATGGCATTGGAAGGCATAAGACCTACCTGTGCTACGAAGTGGAGC
GCCTGGACAATGGCACCTCGGTCAAGATGGACCAGCACAGGGGCTTTCTACACAACCAGGCTAAGAATCT
TCTCTGTGGCTTTTACGGCCGCCATGCGGAGCTGCGCTTCTTGGACCTGGTTCCTTCTTTGCAGTTGGAC
CCGGCCCAGATCTACAGGGTCACTTGGTTCATCTCCTGGAGCCCCTGCTTCTCCTGGGGCTGTGCCGGGG
AAGTGCGTGCGTTCCTTCAGGAGAACACACACGTGAGACTGCGTATCTTCGCTGCCCGCATCTATGAGTA
CGACCCCCTATATAAGGAGGCACTGCAAATGCTGCGGGATGCTGGGGCCCAAGTCTCCATCATGACCTAC
GATGAATTTAAGCACTGCTGGGACACCTTTGTGGACCACCAGGGATGTCCCTTCCAGCCCTGGGATGGAC
TAGATGAGCACAGCCAAGCCCTGAGTGGGAGGCTGCGGGCCATTCTCCAGAATCAGGGAAACTGAGATCC
TAATTCCTAGAGCTCGCTGATCAGCCTCGACTGTGCCTTCTAGTTGCCAGCCATCTGTTGTTTGCCCCTC
CCCCGTGCCTTCCTTGACCCTGGAAGGTGCCACTCCCACTGTCCTTTCCTAATAAAATGAGGAAATTGCA
TCGCATTGTCTGAGTAGGTGTCATTCTATTCTGGGGGGTGGGGTGGGGCAGGACAGCAAGGGGGAGGATT
GGGAAGAGAATAGCAGGCATGCTGGGGAGCGGCCGCAGGAACCCCTAGTGATGGAGTTGGCCACTCCCTC
TCTGCGCGCTCGCTCGCTCACTGAGGCCGGGCGACCAAAGGTCGCCCGACGCCCGGGCTTTGCCCGGGCG
GCCTCAGTGAGCGAGCGAGCGCGCAGCTGCCTGCAGGGGCGCCTGATGCGGTATTTTCTCCTTACGCATC
TGTGCGGTATTTCACACCGCATA
[142 nt withheld, positions 4644-4785]
C
[141 nt withheld, positions 4787-4927]
CCTTTGACGTTGGAGTCCACGTTCTTT
[37 nt withheld, positions 4955-4991]
ACCCTATCTCGGGCTATTCTTTTGATTTATAAGGGATTTTGCCGATTTCGGCCTATTGGTTAAAAAATGA
GCTGATTTAACAAAAATTTAACGCGAATTTTAACAAAATATTAACGTTTACAATTTTATGGTGCACTCTC
AGTACAATCTGCTCTGATGCCGCATAGTTAAGCCAGCCCCGACACCCGCCAACACCCGCTGACGCGCCCT
GACGGGCTTGTCTGCTCCCGGCATCCGCTTACAGACAAGCTGTGACCGTCTCCGGGAGCTGCATGTGTCA
GAGGTTTTCACCGTCATCACCGAAACGCGCGAGACGAAAGGGCCTCGTGATACGCCTATTTTTATAGGTT
AATGTCATGATAATAATGGTTTCTTAGACGTCAGGTGGCACTTTTCGGGGAAATGTGCGCGGAACCCCTA
TTTGTTTATTTTTCTAAATACATTCAAATATGTATCCGCTCATGAGACAATAACCCTGATAAATGCTTCA
ATAATATTGAAAAAGGAAGAGTATGAGTATTCAACATTTCCGTGTCGCCCTTATTCCCTTTTTTGCGGCA
TTTTGCCTTCCTGTTTTTGCTCACCCAGAAACGCTGGTGAAAGTAAAAGATGCTGAAGATCAGTTGGGTG
CACGAGTGGGTTACATCGAACTGGATCTCAACAGCGGTAAGATCCTTGAGAGTTTTCGCCCCGAAGAACG
TTTTCCAATGATGAGCACTTTTAAAGTTCTGCTATGTGGCGCGGTATTATCCCGTATTGACGCCGGGCAA
GAGCAACTCGGTCGCCGCATACACTATTCTCAGAATGACTTGGTTGAGTACTCACCAGTCACAGAAAAGC
ATCTTACGGATGGCATGACAGTAAGAGAATTATGCAGTGCTGCCATAACCATGAGTGATAACACTGCGGC
CAACTTACTTCTGACAACGATCGGAGGACCGAAGGAGCTAACCGCTTTTTTGCACAACATGGGGGATCAT
GTAACTCGCCTTGATCGTTGGGAACCGGAGCTGAATGAAGCCATACCAAACGACGAGCGTGACACCACGA
TGCCTGTAGCAATGGCAACAACGTTGCGCAAACTATTAACTGGCGAACTACTTACTCTAGCTTCCCGGCA
ACAATTAATAGACTGGATGGAGGCGGATAAAGTTGCAGGACCACTTCTGCGCTCGGCCCTTCCGGCTGGC
TGGTTTATTGCTGATAAATCTGGAGCCGGTGAGCGTGGAAGCCGCGGTATCATTGCAGCACTGGGGCCAG
ATGGTAAGCCCTCCCGTATCGTAGTTATCTACACGACGGGGAGTCAGGCAACTATGGATGAACGAAATAG
ACAGATCGCTGAGATAGGTGCCTCACTGATTAAGCATTGGTAACTGTCAGACCAAGTTTACTCATATATA
CTTTAGATTGATTTAAAACTTCATTTTTAATTTAAAAGGATCTAGGTGAAGATCCTTTTTGATAATCTCA
TGACCAAAATCCCTTAACGTGAGTTTTCGTTCCACTGAGCGTCAGACCCCGTAGAAAAGATCAAAGGATC
TTCTTGAGATCCTTTTTTTCTGCGCGTAATCTGCTGCTTGCAAACAAAAAAACCACCGCTACCAGCGGTG
GTTTGTTTGCCGGATCAAGAGCTACCAACTCTTTTTCCGAAGGTAACTGGCTTCAGCAGAGCGCAGATAC
CAAATACTGTCCTTCTAGTGTAGCCGTAGTTAGGCCACCACTTCAAGAACTCTGTAGCACCGCCTACATA
CCTCGCTCTGCTAATCCTGTTACCAGTGGCTGCTGCCAGTGGCGATAAGTCGTGTCTTACCGGGTTGGAC
TCAAGACGATAGTTACCGGATAAGGCGCAGCGGTCGGGCTGAACGGGGGGTTCGTGCACACAGCCCAGCT
TGGAGCGAACGACCTACACCGAACTGAGATACCTACAGCGTGAGCTATGAGAAAGCGCCACGCTTCCCGA
AGGGAGAAAGGCGGACAGGTATCCGGTAAGCGGCAGGGTCGGAACAGGAGAGCGCACGAGGGAGCTTCCA
GGGGGAAACGCCTGGTATCTTTATAGTCCTGTCGGGTTTCGCCACCTCTGACTTGAGCGTCGATTTTTGT
GATGCTCGTCAGGGGGGCGGAGCCTATGGAAAAACGCCAGCAACGCGGCCTTTTTACGGTTCCTGGCCTT
TTGCTGGCCTTTTGCTCACATGT
Features (pLannotate 1.2.2; 24 found; start..end, strand, type, name):
      1..241     +  promoter       U6 promoter: RNA polymerase III promoter for human U6 snRNA
    341..445     +  promoter       AmpR promoter: bla
    446..953     +  CDS            AmpR (fragment): β-lactamase; bla; confers resistance to ampicillin, carbenicillin, and related antibiotics
    959..1119    +  CDS            bla(M) (fragment): β-lactamase lacking the signal sequence; bla(M); allows cytosolic expression of β-lactamase
   1291..1879    +  rep_origin     ori: high-copy-number ColE1/pMB1/pBR322/pUC origin of replication
   2093..2111    +  misc_RNA       MS2 stem loop: stem loop that binds the bacteriophage MS2 coat protein
   2122..2158    +  misc_RNA       gRNA scaffold (fragment): guide RNA scaffold for the Streptococcus pyogenes CRISPR/Cas9 system
   2163..2181    +  misc_RNA       MS2 stem loop: stem loop that binds the bacteriophage MS2 coat protein
   2192..2211    +  misc_RNA       gRNA scaffold (fragment): guide RNA scaffold for the Streptococcus pyogenes CRISPR/Cas9 system
   2219..2262    +  misc_RNA       gRNA scaffold (fragment): guide RNA scaffold for the Streptococcus pyogenes CRISPR/Cas9 system
   2309..2594    +  enhancer       CMV enhancer: human cytomegalovirus immediate early enhancer; contains an 18-bp deletion relative to the standard CMV enhancer
   2596..2873    +  promoter       chicken β-actin promoter: No description available
   2874..3102    +  intron         hybrid intron: hybrid between chicken β-actin (CBA) and minute virus of mice (MMV) introns (Gray et al., 2011)
   3119..3508    +  CDS            CAPSD_BPMS2: Experimental evidence at protein level: Swiss-Prot protein existence level 1. Acts as a translational repressor of viral replicase synthesis late in infection. This latter function is the result of capsid protein interaction with an RNA hairpin which contains the replicase ribosome-binding site. From Escherichia phage MS2 (Bacteriophage MS2).
   3596..4195    +  CDS            APOBEC3A: human cytidine deaminase (C to U editing enzyme) that efficiently edits methylated cytosines (Wang et al., 2018); human APOBEC3A; also known as hA3A; A3A
   4231..4342    +  polyA_signal   bGH poly(A) signal: bovine growth hormone polyadenylation signal
   4447..4587    +  repeat_region  AAV2 ITR: inverted terminal repeat of adeno-associated virus serotype 2 inverted
   4592..4643    -  misc_feature   bom (fragment): basis of mobility region from pBR322
   4662..5042    +  rep_origin     M13 ori (sequence partly withheld): M13 bacteriophage origin of replication; arrow indicates direction of (+) strand synthesis
   5118..5167    -  misc_feature   bom (fragment): basis of mobility region from pBR322
   5269..5304    -  CDS            rop (fragment): Rop protein, which maintains plasmids at low copy number; rop
   5399..5503    +  promoter       AmpR promoter: bla
   5504..6364    +  CDS            AmpR: β-lactamase; bla; confers resistance to ampicillin, carbenicillin, and related antibiotics
   6535..7123    +  rep_origin     ori: high-copy-number ColE1/pMB1/pBR322/pUC origin of replication
