>Addgene plasmid #112132 | pLL6 sgRNA(MS2)-MS2-hA3a D131E | addgene full sequence | sequence record 222674 | Addgene NGS Result
GAGGGCCTATTTCCCATGATTCCTTCATATTTGCATATACGATACAAGGCTGTTAGAGAGATAATTGGAA
TTAATTTGACTGTAAACACAAAGATATTAGTACAAAATACGTGACGTAGAAAGTAATAATTTCTTGGGTA
GTTTGCAGTTTTAAAATTATGTTTTAAAATGGACTATCATATGCTTACCGTAACTTGAAAGTATTTCGAT
TTCTTGGCTTTATATATCTTGTGGAAAGGACGAAACACCGGGTCTTCTCGTGATACGCCTATTTTTATAG
GTTAATGTCATGATAATAATGGTTTCTTAGACGTCAGGTGGCACTTTTCGGGGAAATGTGCGCGGAACCC
CTATTTGTTTATTTTTCTAAATACATTCAAATATGTATCCGCTCATGAGACAATAACCCTGATAAATGCT
TCAATAATATTGAAAAAGGAAGAGTATGAGTATTCAACATTTCCGTGTCGCCCTTATTCCCTTTTTTGCG
GCATTTTGCCTTCCTGTTTTTGCTCACCCAGAAACGCTGGTGAAAGTAAAAGATGCTGAAGATCAGTTGG
GTGCACGAGTGGGTTACATCGAACTGGATCTCAACAGCGGTAAGATCCTTGAGAGTTTTCGCCCCGAAGA
ACGTTTTCCAATGATGAGCACTTTTAAAGTTCTGCTATGTGGCGCGGTATTATCCCGTATTGACGCCGGG
CAAGAGCAACTCGGTCGCCGCATACACTATTCTCAGAATGACTTGGTTGAGTACTCACCAGTCACAGAAA
AGCATCTTACGGATGGCATGACAGTAAGAGAATTATGCAGTGCTGCCATAACCATGAGTGATAACACTGC
GGCCAACTTACTTCTGACAACGATCGGAGGACCGAAGGAGCTAACCGCTTTTTTGCACAACATGGGGGAT
CATGTAACTCGCCTTGATCGTTGGGAACCGGAGCTGAATGAAGCAATCTGGAGCCGGTGAGCGTGGGTCT
CGCGGTATCATTGCAGCACTGGGGCCAGATGGTAAGCCCTCCCGTATCGTAGTTATCTACACGACGGGGA
GTCAGGCAACTATGGATGAACGAAATAGACAGATCGCTGAGATAGGTGCCTCACTGATTAAGCATTGGTA
ACTGTCAGACCAAGTTTACTCATATATACTTTAGATTGATTTAAAACTTCATTTTTAATTTAAAAGGATC
TAGGTGAAGATCCTTTTTGATAATCTCATGACCAAAATCCCTTAACGTGAGTTTTCGTTCCACTGAGCGT
CAGACCCCGTAGAAAAGATCAAAGGATCTTCTTGAGATCCTTTTTTTCTGCGCGTAATCTGCTGCTTGCA
AACAAAAAAACCACCGCTACCAGCGGTGGTTTGTTTGCCGGATCAAGAGCTACCAACTCTTTTTCCGAAG
GTAACTGGCTTCAGCAGAGCGCAGATACCAAATACTGTTCTTCTAGTGTAGCCGTAGTTAGGCCACCACT
TCAAGAACTCTGTAGCACCGCCTACATACCTCGCTCTGCTAATCCTGTTACCAGTGGCTGCTGCCAGTGG
CGATAAGTCGTGTCTTACCGGGTTGGACTCAAGACGATAGTTACCGGATAAGGCGCAGCGGTCGGGCTGA
ACGGGGGGTTCGTGCACACAGCCCAGCTTGGAGCGAACGACCTACACCGAACTGAGATACCTACAGCGTG
AGCTATGAGAAAGCGCCACGCTTCCCGAAGGGAGAAAGGCGGACAGGTATCCGGTAAGCGGCAGGGTCGG
AACAGGAGAGCGCACGAGGGAGCTTCCAGGGGGAAACGCCTGGTATCTTTATAGTCCTGTCGGGTTTCGC
CACCTCTGACTTGAGCGTCGATTTTTGTGATGCTCGTCAGGGGGGCGGAGCCTATGGAAAAACGCCAGCA
ACGCGGCCTTTTTACGGTTCCTGGCCTTTTGCTGGCCTTTTGCTCACATGTTCTTTCCTGCGTTATCCCC
TGATTCTGTGGATAACCGTATTACCGCCTTTGAGTGAGCTGATACCGCTCGCCGCAGCCGAACGACCGAG
CGCAGCGAGTCAGTGAGCGAGGAAGCGGAAGAGCGCGAAGACCTGTTTTAGAGCTAGGCCAACATGAGGA
TCACCCATGTCTGCAGGGCCTAGCAAGTTAAAATAAGGCTAGTCCGTTATCAACTTGGCCAACATGAGGA
TCACCCATGTCTGCAGGGCCAAGTGGCACCGAGTCGGTGCTTTTTTTGTTTTAGAGCTAGAAATAGCAAG
TTAAAATAAGGCTAGTCCGTTTTTAGCGCGTGCGCCAATTCTGCAGACAAATGGCTCTAGAGGTACCCGT
TACATAACTTACGGTAAATGGCCCGCCTGGCTGACCGCCCAACGACCCCCGCCCATTGACGTCAATAGTA
ACGCCAATAGGGACTTTCCATTGACGTCAATGGGTGGAGTATTTACGGTAAACTGCCCACTTGGCAGTAC
ATCAAGTGTATCATATGCCAAGTACGCCCCCTATTGACGTCAATGACGGTAAATGGCCCGCCTGGCATTG
TGCCCAGTACATGACCTTATGGGACTTTCCTACTTGGCAGTACATCTACGTATTAGTCATCGCTATTACC
ATGGTCGAGGTGAGCCCCACGTTCTGCTTCACTCTCCCCATCTCCCCCCCCTCCCCACCCCCAATTTTGT
ATTTATTTATTTTTTAATTATTTTGTGCAGCGATGGGGGCGGGGGGGGGGGGGGGGCGCGCGCCAGGCGG
GGCGGGGCGGGGCGAGGGGCGGGGCGGGGCGAGGCGGAGAGGTGCGGCGGCAGCCAATCAGAGCGGCGCG
CTCCGAAAGTTTCCTTTTATGGCGAGGCGGCGGCGGCGGCGGCCCTATAAAAAGCGAAGCGCGCGGCGGG
CGGGAGTCGCTGCGCGCTGCCTTCGCCCCGTGCCCCGCTCCGCCGCCGCCTCGCGCCGCCCGCCCCGGCT
CTGACTGACCGCGTTACTCCCACAGGTGAGCGGGCGGGACGGCCCTTCTCCTCCGGGCTGTAATTAGCTG
AGCAAGAGGTAAGGGTTTAAGGGATGGTTGGTTGGTGGGGTATTAATGTTTAATTACCTGGAGCACCTGC
CTGAAATCACTTTTTTTCAGGTTGGACCGGTCCACCATGGCTTCAAACTTTACTCAGTTCGTGCTCGTGG
ACAATGGTGGGACAGGGGATGTGACAGTGGCTCCTTCTAATTTCGCTAATGGGGTGGCAGAGTGGATCAG
CTCCAACTCACGGAGCCAGGCCTACAAGGTGACATGCAGCGTCAGGCAGTCTAGTGCCCAGAAGAGAAAG
TATACCATCAAGGTGGAGGTCCCCAAAGTGGCTACCCAGACAGTGGGCGGAGTCGAACTGCCTGTCGCCG
CTTGGAGGTCCTACCTGAACATGGAGCTCACTATCCCAATTTTCGCTACCAATTCTGACTGTGAACTCAT
CGTGAAGGCAATGCAGGGGCTCCTCAAAGACGGTAATCCTATCCCTTCCGCCATCGCCGCTAACTCAGGT
ATCTACAGCGCTGGAGGAGGTGGAAGCGGAGGAGGAGGAAGCGGAGGAGGAGGTAGCGGACCTAAGAAAA
AGAGGAAGGTGGCGGCCGCTGGAATGGAAGCCAGCCCAGCATCCGGGCCCAGACACTTGATGGATCCACA
CATATTCACTTCCAACTTTAACAATGGCATTGGAAGGCATAAGACCTACCTGTGCTACGAAGTGGAGCGC
CTGGACAATGGCACCTCGGTCAAGATGGACCAGCACAGGGGCTTTCTACACAACCAGGCTAAGAATCTTC
TCTGTGGCTTTTACGGCCGCCATGCGGAGCTGCGCTTCTTGGACCTGGTTCCTTCTTTGCAGTTGGACCC
GGCCCAGATCTACAGGGTCACTTGGTTCATCTCCTGGAGCCCCTGCTTCTCCTGGGGCTGTGCCGGGGAA
GTGCGTGCGTTCCTTCAGGAGAACACACACGTGAGACTGCGTATCTTCGCTGCCCGCATCTATGAGTACG
ACCCCCTATATAAGGAGGCACTGCAAATGCTGCGGGATGCTGGGGCCCAAGTCTCCATCATGACCTACGA
TGAATTTAAGCACTGCTGGGACACCTTTGTGGACCACCAGGGATGTCCCTTCCAGCCCTGGGATGGACTA
GATGAGCACAGCCAAGCCCTGAGTGGGAGGCTGCGGGCCATTCTCCAGAATCAGGGAAACTGAGATCCTA
ATTCCTAGAGCTCGCTGATCAGCCTCGACTGTGCCTTCTAGTTGCCAGCCATCTGTTGTTTGCCCCTCCC
CCGTGCCTTCCTTGACCCTGGAAGGTGCCACTCCCACTGTCCTTTCCTAATAAAATGAGGAAATTGCATC
GCATTGTCTGAGTAGGTGTCATTCTATTCTGGGGGGTGGGGTGGGGCAGGACAGCAAGGGGGAGGATTGG
GAAGAGAATAGCAGGCATGCTGGGGAGCGGCCGCAGGAACCCCTAGTGATGGAGTTGGCCACTCCCTCTC
TGCGCGCTCGCTCGCTCACTGAGGCCGGGCGACCAAAGGTCGCCCGACGCCCGGGCTTTGCCCGGGCGGC
CTCAGTGAGCGAGCGAGCGCGCAGCTGCCTGCAGGGGCGCCTGATGCGGTATTTTCTCCTTACGCATCTG
TGCGGTATTTCACACCGCATA
[95 nt withheld, positions 4642-4736]
T
[46 nt withheld, positions 4738-4783]
C
[141 nt withheld, positions 4785-4925]
CCTTTGACGTTGGAGTCCACGTTCTTT
[37 nt withheld, positions 4953-4989]
ACTCTATCTCGGGCTATTCTTTTGATTTATAAGGGATTTTGCCGATTTCGGTCTATTGGTTAAAAAATGA
GCTGATTTAACAAAAATTTAACGCGAATTTTAACAAAATATTAACGTTTACAATTTTATGGTGCACTCTC
AGTACAATCTGCTCTGATGCCGCATAGTTAAGCCAGCCCCGACACCCGCCAACACCCGCTGACGCGCCCT
GACGGGCTTGTCTGCTCCCGGCATCCGCTTACAGACAAGCTGTGACCGTCTCCGGGAGCTGCATGTGTCA
GAGGTTTTCACCGTCATCACCGAAACGCGCGAGACGAAAGGGCCTCGTGATACGCCTATTTTTATAGGTT
AATGTCATGATAATAATGGTTTCTTAGACGTCAGGTGGCACTTTTCGGGGAAATGTGCGCGGAACCCCTA
TTTGTTTATTTTTCTAAATACATTCAAATATGTATCCGCTCATGAGACAATAACCCTGATAAATGCTTCA
ATAATATTGAAAAAGGAAGAGTATGAGTATTCAACATTTCCGTGTCGCCCTTATTCCCTTTTTTGCGGCA
TTTTGCCTTCCTGTTTTTGCTCACCCAGAAACGCTGGTGAAAGTAAAAGATGCTGAAGATCAGTTGGGTG
CACGAGTGGGTTACATCGAACTGGATCTCAACAGCGGTAAGATCCTTGAGAGTTTTCGCCCCGAAGAACG
TTTTCCAATGATGAGCACTTTTAAAGTTCTGCTATGTGGCGCGGTATTATCCCGTATTGACGCCGGGCAA
GAGCAACTCGGTCGCCGCATACACTATTCTCAGAATGACTTGGTTGAGTACTCACCAGTCACAGAAAAGC
ATCTTACGGATGGCATGACAGTAAGAGAATTATGCAGTGCTGCCATAACCATGAGTGATAACACTGCGGC
CAACTTACTTCTGACAACGATCGGAGGACCGAAGGAGCTAACCGCTTTTTTGCACAACATGGGGGATCAT
GTAACTCGCCTTGATCGTTGGGAACCGGAGCTGAATGAAGCCATACCAAACGACGAGCGTGACACCACGA
TGCCTGTAGCAATGGCAACAACGTTGCGCAAACTATTAACTGGCGAACTACTTACTCTAGCTTCCCGGCA
ACAATTAATAGACTGGATGGAGGCGGATAAAGTTGCAGGACCACTTCTGCGCTCGGCCCTTCCGGCTGGC
TGGTTTATTGCTGATAAATCTGGAGCCGGTGAGCGTGGGTCTCGCGGTATCATTGCAGCACTGGGGCCAG
ATGGTAAGCCCTCCCGTATCGTAGTTATCTACACGACGGGGAGTCAGGCAACTATGGATGAACGAAATAG
ACAGATCGCTGAGATAGGTGCCTCACTGATTAAGCATTGGTAACTGTCAGACCAAGTTTACTCATATATA
CTTTAGATTGATTTAAAACTTCATTTTTAATTTAAAAGGATCTAGGTGAAGATCCTTTTTGATAATCTCA
TGACCAAAATCCCTTAACGTGAGTTTTCGTTCCACTGAGCGTCAGACCCCGTAGAAAAGATCAAAGGATC
TTCTTGAGATCCTTTTTTTCTGCGCGTAATCTGCTGCTTGCAAACAAAAAAACCACCGCTACCAGCGGTG
GTTTGTTTGCCGGATCAAGAGCTACCAACTCTTTTTCCGAAGGTAACTGGCTTCAGCAGAGCGCAGATAC
CAAATACTGTTCTTCTAGTGTAGCCGTAGTTAGGCCACCACTTCAAGAACTCTGTAGCACCGCCTACATA
CCTCGCTCTGCTAATCCTGTTACCAGTGGCTGCTGCCAGTGGCGATAAGTCGTGTCTTACCGGGTTGGAC
TCAAGACGATAGTTACCGGATAAGGCGCAGCGGTCGGGCTGAACGGGGGGTTCGTGCACACAGCCCAGCT
TGGAGCGAACGACCTACACCGAACTGAGATACCTACAGCGTGAGCTATGAGAAAGCGCCACGCTTCCCGA
AGGGAGAAAGGCGGACAGGTATCCGGTAAGCGGCAGGGTCGGAACAGGAGAGCGCACGAGGGAGCTTCCA
GGGGGAAACGCCTGGTATCTTTATAGTCCTGTCGGGTTTCGCCACCTCTGACTTGAGCGTCGATTTTTGT
GATGCTCGTCAGGGGGGCGGAGCCTATGGAAAAACGCCAGCAACGCGGCCTTTTTACGGTTCCTGGCCTT
TTGCTGGCCTTTTGCTCACATGT
Features (pLannotate 1.2.2; 24 found; start..end, strand, type, name):
      1..241     +  promoter       U6 promoter: RNA polymerase III promoter for human U6 snRNA
    341..445     +  promoter       AmpR promoter: bla
    446..954     +  CDS            AmpR (fragment): β-lactamase; bla; confers resistance to ampicillin, carbenicillin, and related antibiotics
    955..1120    +  CDS            bla(M) (fragment): β-lactamase lacking the signal sequence; bla(M); allows cytosolic expression of β-lactamase
   1292..1880    +  rep_origin     ori: high-copy-number ColE1/pMB1/pBR322/pUC origin of replication
   2092..2110    +  misc_RNA       MS2 stem loop: stem loop that binds the bacteriophage MS2 coat protein
   2121..2157    +  misc_RNA       gRNA scaffold (fragment): guide RNA scaffold for the Streptococcus pyogenes CRISPR/Cas9 system
   2162..2180    +  misc_RNA       MS2 stem loop: stem loop that binds the bacteriophage MS2 coat protein
   2191..2210    +  misc_RNA       gRNA scaffold (fragment): guide RNA scaffold for the Streptococcus pyogenes CRISPR/Cas9 system
   2218..2261    +  misc_RNA       gRNA scaffold (fragment): guide RNA scaffold for the Streptococcus pyogenes CRISPR/Cas9 system
   2308..2593    +  enhancer       CMV enhancer: human cytomegalovirus immediate early enhancer; contains an 18-bp deletion relative to the standard CMV enhancer
   2595..2872    +  promoter       chicken β-actin promoter: No description available
   2873..3100    +  intron         hybrid intron: hybrid between chicken β-actin (CBA) and minute virus of mice (MMV) introns (Gray et al., 2011)
   3117..3506    +  CDS            CAPSD_BPMS2: Experimental evidence at protein level: Swiss-Prot protein existence level 1. Acts as a translational repressor of viral replicase synthesis late in infection. This latter function is the result of capsid protein interaction with an RNA hairpin which contains the replicase ribosome-binding site. From Escherichia phage MS2 (Bacteriophage MS2).
   3594..4193    +  CDS            APOBEC3A: human cytidine deaminase (C to U editing enzyme) that efficiently edits methylated cytosines (Wang et al., 2018); human APOBEC3A; also known as hA3A; A3A
   4229..4340    +  polyA_signal   bGH poly(A) signal: bovine growth hormone polyadenylation signal
   4445..4585    +  repeat_region  AAV2 ITR: inverted terminal repeat of adeno-associated virus serotype 2 inverted
   4590..4641    -  misc_feature   bom (fragment): basis of mobility region from pBR322
   4660..5115    +  rep_origin     f1 ori (sequence partly withheld): f1 bacteriophage origin of replication; arrow indicates direction of (+) strand synthesis
   5116..5165    -  misc_feature   bom (fragment): basis of mobility region from pBR322
   5267..5302    -  CDS            rop (fragment): Rop protein, which maintains plasmids at low copy number; rop
   5397..5501    +  promoter       AmpR promoter: bla
   5502..6362    +  CDS            AmpR: β-lactamase; bla; confers resistance to ampicillin, carbenicillin, and related antibiotics
   6533..7121    +  rep_origin     ori: high-copy-number ColE1/pMB1/pBR322/pUC origin of replication
