[The description below was written by a language model from this plasmid's Addgene catalogue record and pLannotate feature annotations shown in this document.]
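Description:
pLL6 sgRNA(MS2)-MS2-hA3a D131E is a mammalian expression/CRISPR plasmid built on the pX330 backbone. It combines an empty guide-RNA cloning cassette with an expression unit for an MS2 coat protein–human APOBEC3A fusion. It is propagated in E. coli as a high-copy plasmid under ampicillin selection, using a complete β-lactamase gene and a ColE1/pUC-type origin. An f1/M13 phage origin and a single AAV2 ITR remnant are also present, inherited from the parent vector.

Both the depositor and the sequencing-derived feature tables agree closely. They also show a second AmpR promoter, a partial or interrupted bla sequence and a second copy of the origin. This block lies between the human U6 promoter and the guide scaffold, at the position where a spacer would be cloned. It looks like a stuffer to be replaced during guide insertion, but the record does not state this.

The U6 (Pol III) promoter is intended to drive an S. pyogenes Cas9 sgRNA whose scaffold carries two MS2 stem loops. Downstream, the CBh promoter (CMV enhancer, chicken β-actin promoter and hybrid intron) drives the MS2 coat protein coding sequence. This is followed, after an unannotated linker region, by the 600 bp human APOBEC3A cytidine deaminase carrying the D131E mutation, and the unit is terminated by a bGH polyadenylation signal.

No Cas9 coding sequence is annotated, so a Cas9 or dCas9 must be supplied separately. The guide's MS2 hairpins would then recruit the deaminase fusion to the targeted locus, where it can deaminate cytosines. The associated work concerns diversifying base editors, their nucleotide preferences and their use in antibody affinity maturation.
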