Addgene plasmid #112132: pLL6 sgRNA(MS2)-MS2-hA3a D131E
Purpose: empty sgRNA cloning vector with MS2-humanA3a D131E
Depositing lab: Fei-Long Meng. Depositing organization: Institute of Biochemistry and Cell Biology, SIBS, CAS. Publication: Intrinsic Nucleotide Preference of Diversifying Base Editors Guides Antibody Ex Vivo Affinity Maturation. Liu LD, Huang M, Dai P, Liu T, Fan S, Cheng X, Zhao Y, Yeap LS, Meng FL. Cell Rep. 2018 Oct 23;25(4):884-892.e3. doi: 10.1016/j.celrep.2018.09.090. PubMed 30355495.
Backbone
  Vector backbone: pX330
  Backbone manufacturer: Zhang lab (Addgene plasmid #42230)
  Backbone size w/o insert (bp): 7184
  Vector type: Mammalian Expression, CRISPR
Growth in bacteria
  Bacterial resistance: Ampicillin, 100 μg/mL
  Growth temperature: 37°C
  Growth strain: DH5alpha
  Copy number: High Copy
Gene/Insert
  Gene/Insert name: human Apobec3a D131E mutant
  Species: H. sapiens (human)
  Insert size (bp): 600
  Mutation: D131E mutant in hA3a
  Entrez Gene: APOBEC3A (a.k.a. A3A, ARP3, PHRBN, bK150C2.1)
  Promoter: hU6,CBh
  Cloning method: Gibson Cloning
  Sequencing primers: 5′ CATCGCCGCTAACTCAGGTAT; 3′ GGGAGGGGCAAACAACAGAT
Terms and licenses: Academic/Nonprofit Terms; Industry Terms: Not Available to Industry
Depositor comments: Additional reference: https://www.ncbi.nlm.nih.gov/pubmed/27991903
How to cite: pLL6 sgRNA(MS2)-MS2-hA3a D131E was a gift from Fei-Long Meng (Addgene plasmid # 112132 ; http://n2t.net/addgene:112132 ; RRID:Addgene_112132)
