>Addgene plasmid #112132 | pLL6 sgRNA(MS2)-MS2-hA3a D131E | depositor partial sequence | sequence record 211098 | sgRNA-MS2 with 1.8kb spacer
GAGGGCCTATTTCCCATGATTCCTTCATATTTGCATATACGATACAAGGCTGTTAGAGAGATAATTGGAA
TTAATTTGACTGTAAACACAAAGATATTAGTACAAAATACGTGACGTAGAAAGTAATAATTTCTTGGGTA
GTTTGCAGTTTTAAAATTATGTTTTAAAATGGACTATCATATGCTTACCGTAACTTGAAAGTATTTCGAT
TTCTTGGCTTTATATATCTTGTGGAAAGGACGAAACACCGGGTCTTCTCGTGATACGCCTATTTTTATAG
GTTAATGTCATGATAATAATGGTTTCTTAGACGTCAGGTGGCACTTTTCGGGGAAATGTGCGCGGAACCC
CTATTTGTTTATTTTTCTAAATACATTCAAATATGTATCCGCTCATGAGACAATAACCCTGATAAATGCT
TCAATAATATTGAAAAAGGAAGAGTATGAGTATTCAACATTTCCGTGTCGCCCTTATTCCCTTTTTTGCG
GCATTTTGCCTTCCTGTTTTTGCTCACCCAGAAACGCTGGTGAAAGTAAAAGATGCTGAAGATCAGTTGG
GTGCACGAGTGGGTTACATCGAACTGGATCTCAACAGCGGTAAGATCCTTGAGAGTTTTCGCCCCGAAGA
ACGTTTTCCAATGATGAGCACTTTTAAAGTTCTGCTATGTGGCGCGGTATTATCCCGTATTGACGCCGGG
CAAGAGCAACTCGGTCGCCGCATACACTATTCTCAGAATGACTTGGTTGAGTACTCACCAGTCACAGAAA
AGCATCTTACGGATGGCATGACAGTAAGAGAATTATGCAGTGCTGCCATAACCATGAGTGATAACACTGC
GGCCAACTTACTTCTGACAACGATCGGAGGACCGAAGGAGCTAACCGCTTTTTTGCCCAACATGGGGGAT
CATGTAACTCGCCTTGATCGTTGGGAACCGGAGCTGAATGAAGTAATTTGGAGCCGGTGAGCGTGGTCTC
GCGGTATCATTGCAGCACTGGGGCCAGATGGTAAGCCCTCCCGTATCGTAGTTATCTACACGACGGGGAG
TCAGGCAACTATGGATGAACGAAATAGACAGATCGCTGAGATAGGTGCCTCACTGATTAAGCATTGGTAA
CTGTCAGACCAAGTTTACTCATATATACTTTAGATTGATTTAAAACTTCATTTTTAATTTAAAAGGATCT
AGGTGAAGATCCTTTTTGATAATCTCATGACCAAAATCCCTTAACGTGAGTTTTCGTTCCACTGAGCGTC
AGACCCCGTAGAAAAGATCAAAGGATCTTCTTGAGATCCTTTTTTTCTGCGCGTAATCTGCTGCTTGCAA
ACAAAAAAACCACCGCTACCAGCGGTGGTTTGTTTGCCGGATCAAGAGCTACCAACTCTTTTTCCGAAGG
TAACTGGCTTCAGCAGAGCGCAGATACCAAATACTGTTCTTCTAGTGTAGCCGTAGTTAGGCCACCACTT
CAAGAACTCTGTAGCACCGCCTACATACCTCGCTCTGCTAATCCTGTTACCAGTGGCTGCTGCCAGTGGC
GATAAGTCGTGTCTTACCGGGTTGGACTCAAGACGATAGTTACCGGATAAGGCGCAGCGGTCGGGCTGAA
CGGGGGGTTCGTGCACACAGCCCAGCTTGGAGCGAACGACCTACACCGAACTGAGATACCTACAGCGTGA
GCTATGAGAAAGCGCCACGCTTCCCGAAGGGAGAAAGGCGGACAGGTATCCGGTAAGCGGCAGGGTCGGA
ACAGGAGAGCGCACGAGGGAGCTTCCAGGGGGAAACGCCTGGTATCTTTATAGTCCTGTCGGGTTTCGCC
ACCTCTGACTTGAGCGTCGATTTTTGTGATGCTCGTCAGGGGGGCGGAGCCTATGGAAAAACGCCAGCAA
CGCGGCCTTTTTACGGTTCCTGGCCTTTTGCTGGCCTTTTGCTCACATGTTCTTTCCTGCGTTATCCCCT
GATTCTGTGGATAACCGTATTACCGCCTTTGAGTGAGCTGATACCGCTCGCCGCAGCCGAACGACCGAGC
GCAGCGAGTCAGTGAGCGAGGAAGCGGAAGAGCGCGAGAAGACCTGTTTTAGAGCTAGGCCAACATGAGG
ATCACCCATGTCTGCAGGGCCTAGCAAGTTAAAATAAGGCTAGTCCGTTATCAACTTGGCCAACATGAGG
ATCACCCATGTCTGCAGGGCCAAGTGGCACCGAGTCGGTGCTTTTTTT
