>Addgene plasmid #112132 | pLL6 sgRNA(MS2)-MS2-hA3a D131E | depositor partial sequence | sequence record 211099 | humanApobec3a_D131E_mutant
ATGGAAGCCAGCCCAGCATCCGGGCCCAGACACTTGATGGATCCACACATATTCACTTCCAACTTTAACA
ATGGCATTGGAAGGCATAAGACCTACCTGTGCTACGAAGTGGAGCGCCTGGACAATGGCACCTCGGTCAA
GATGGACCAGCACAGGGGCTTTCTACACAACCAGGCTAAGAATCTTCTCTGTGGCTTTTACGGCCGCCAT
GCGGAGCTGCGCTTCTTGGACCTGGTTCCTTCTTTGCAGTTGGACCCGGCCCAGATCTACAGGGTCACTT
GGTTCATCTCCTGGAGCCCCTGCTTCTCCTGGGGCTGTGCCGGGGAAGTGCGTGCGTTCCTTCAGGAGAA
CACACACGTGAGACTGCGTATCTTCGCTGCCCGCATCTATGAGTACGACCCCCTATATAAGGAGGCACTG
CAAATGCTGCGGGATGCTGGGGCCCAAGTCTCCATCATGACCTACGATGAATTTAAGCACTGCTGGGACA
CCTTTGTGGACCACCAGGGATGTCCCTTCCAGCCCTGGGATGGACTAGATGAGCACAGCCAAGCCCTGAG
TGGGAGGCTGCGGGCCATTCTCCAGAATCAGGGAAACTGA
